>Addgene plasmid #135359 | S1 1029 CP ABEMax strategy 3 | addgene full sequence | sequence record 269052 | Addgene NGS Result
GAAATATAGCATCGGTCTGGCGATTGGCACCAACAGCGTGGGTTGGGCTGTGATCACCGATGAGTACAAG
GTGCCGAGCAAGAAGTTCAAGGTGCTGGGCAACACCGACCGCCACAGCATCAAGAAAAACCTGATTGGTG
CCCTGCTGTTTGATAGCGGTGAAACCGCCGAGGCCACCCGTCTGAAGCGCACCGCCCGTCGCCGTTACAC
CCGTCGTAAAAACCGTATCTGCTACCTGCAAGAGATTTTCAGCAACGAAATGGCCAAAGTGGACGATAGC
TTCTTTCACCGCCTGGAGGAGAGCTTCCTGGTGGAGGAAGACAAGAAACACGAGCGTCACCCGATCTTTG
GCAACATTGTGGATGAGGTGGCTTACCACGAAAAGTATCCGACCATCTACCACCTGCGTAAGAAACTGGT
GGATAGCACCGACAAGGCCGATCTGCGCCTGATCTATCTGGCTCTGGCCCACATGATCAAGTTCCGTGGT
CACTTTCTGATCGAGGGCGACCTGAACCCGGATAACAGCGATGTGGACAAGCTGTTCATCCAGCTGGTGC
AGACCTACAACCAGCTGTTTGAGGAAAACCCGATTAACGCCAGCGGTGTGGACGCGAAGGCTATCCTGAG
CGCGCGTCTGAGCAAAAGCCGCCGTCTGGAGAACCTGATCGCGCAGCTGCCGGGTGAAAAGAAAAACGGT
CTGTTTGGCAACCTGATTGCTCTGAGCCTGGGCCTGACCCCGAACTTCAAAAGCAACTTTGACCTGGCGG
AGGATGCTAAGCTGCAACTGAGCAAGGATACCTATGACGATGACCTGGACAACCTGCTGGCGCAGATCGG
CGACCAGTACGCTGATCTGTTCCTGGCTGCCAAGAACCTGAGCGATGCGATCCTGCTGAGCGACATTCTG
CGTGTGAACACCGAGATTACCAAGGCCCCGCTGAGCGCGAGCATGATCAAACGCTATGATGAACACCACC
AGGACCTGACCCTGCTGAAAGCTCTGGTGCGTCAGCAGCTGCCGGAGAAGTACAAAGAAATCTTCTTTGA
CCAGAGCAAGAACGGTTACGCCGGCTATATTGATGGCGGTGCGAGCCAGGAGGAGTTCTACAAGTTTATC
AAACCGATTCTGGAGAAAATGGACGGCACCGAGGAACTGCTGGTGAAGCTGAACCGTGAAGATCTGCTGC
GTAAACAGCGCACCTTCGACAACGGTAGCATCCCGCACCAGATTCACCTGGGTGAGCTGCACGCCATCCT
GCGCCGTCAGGAAGATTTCTACCCGTTTCTGAAGGACAACCGTGAGAAGATCGAAAAAATTCTGACCTTC
CGCATTCCGTACTATGTGGGTCCGCTGGCTCGTGGCAACAGCCGCTTTGCCTGGATGACCCGCAAGAGCG
AGGAAACCATCACCCCGTGGAACTTCGAGGAAGTGGTGGACAAAGGCGCCAGCGCGCAGAGCTTCATTGA
GCGTATGACCAACTTTGATAAGAACCTGCCGAACGAAAAAGTGCTGCCGAAGCACAGCCTGCTGTACGAG
TATTTCACCGTGTACAACGAACTGACCAAGGTGAAATATGTGACCGAGGGTATGCGCAAGCCGGCCTTCC
TGAGCGGCGAACAGAAGAAAGCGATCGTGGACCTGCTGTTTAAAACCAACCGTAAGGTGACCGTGAAGCA
GCTGAAAGAGGATTATTTCAAGAAAATTGAATGCTTTGACAGCGTGGAGATCAGCGGTGTGGAAGATCGT
TTTAACGCGAGCCTGGGCACCTACCACGACCTGCTGAAAATCATTAAGGATAAAGACTTCCTGGATAACG
AGGAAAACGAGGACATCCTGGAAGATATTGTGCTGACCCTGACCCTGTTTGAGGACCGTGAAATGATCGA
GGAACGCCTGAAGACCTATGCCCACCTGTTCGATGACAAAGTGATGAAACAGCTGAAGCGCCGTCGCTAC
ACCGGTTGGGGCCGTCTGAGCCGCAAACTGATCAACGGTATTCGCGATAAACAGAGCGGCAAGACCATCC
TGGATTTTCTGAAGAGCGACGGTTTCGCGAACCGTAACTTTATGCAGCTGATTCACGATGACAGCCTGAC
CTTCAAAGAGGACATCCAGAAGGCGCAGGTGAGCGGTCAGGGCGATAGCCTGCACGAACATATTGCTAAC
CTGGCCGGTAGCCCGGCCATCAAGAAGGGCATCCTGCAAACCGTGAAGGTGGTGGACGAGCTGGTGAAAG
TGATGGGTCGTCACAAGCCGGAAAACATCGTGATTGAGATGGCCCGCGAAAACCAGACCACCCAGAAAGG
CCAGAAGAACAGCCGTGAGCGCATGAAGCGTATCGAGGAAGGCATCAAGGAACTGGGCAGCCAGATCCTG
AAGGAGCACCCGGTGGAAAACACCCAGCTGCAAAACGAGAAACTGTACCTGTACTACCTGCAAAACGGTC
GTGACATGTATGTGGATCAGGAACTGGACATTAACCGCCTGAGCGATTATGACGTGGATGCGATCGTGCC
GCAGAGCTTCCTGAAGGATGACAGCATTGACAACAAAGTGCTGACCCGTAGCGATAAAAACCGCGGCAAG
AGCGACAACGTGCCGAGCGAGGAAGTGGTGAAGAAAATGAAAAACTACTGGCGTCAGCTGCTGAACGCCA
AACTGATCACCCAGCGTAAGTTTGACAACCTGACCAAAGCTGAGCGCGGCGGTCTGAGCGAACTGGATAA
AGCCGGTTTCATTAAGCGTCAGCTGGTGGAAACCCGCCAGATCACCAAGCACGTGGCGCAGATTCTGGAC
AGCCGCATGAACACCAAGTATGACGAGAACGATAAACTGATCCGTGAAGTGAAAGTGATCACCCTGAAGA
GCAAACTGGTGAGCGATTTTCGTAAAGACTTCCAGTTTTACAAGGTGCGCGAGATCAACAACTACCACCA
CGCTCACGACGCCTATCTGAACGCGGTGGTGGGCACCGCCCTGATCAAGAAGTACCCGAAGCTGGAGAGC
GAGTTCGTGTACGGCGACTACAAGGTGTATGATGTGCGTAAGATGATCGCCAAAAGCGAGCAGGAAATTG
GCCCGAAGAAAAAGCGTAAAGTGGGTAGCAGCGGCAGCCCGAAAAAGAAACGCAAAGTGGGTAGCGACGC
TCTGGATGACTTCGACCTGGATATGCTGGGCAGCGACGCCCTGGATGACTTTGGCGGTGGCAGCTCTGAA
GTCGAGTTTAGCCACGAGTATTGGATGAGGCACGCACTGACCCTGGCAAAGCGAGCATGGGATGAAAGAG
AAGTCCCCGTGGGCGCCGTGCTGGTGCACAACAATAGAGTGATCGGAGAGGGATGGAACAGGCCAATCGG
CCGCCACGACCCTACCGCACACGCAGAGATCATGGCACTGAGGCAGGGAGGCCTGGTCATGCAGAATTAC
CGCCTGATCGATGCCACCCTGTATGTGACACTGGAGCCATGCGTGATGTGCGCAGGAGCAATGATCCACA
GCAGGATCGGAAGAGTGGTGTTCGGAGCACGGGACGCCAAGACCGGCGCAGCAGGCTCCCTGATGGATGT
GCTGCACCACCCCGGCATGAACCACCGGGTGGAGATCACAGAGGGAATCCTGGCAGACGAGTGCGCCGCC
CTGCTGAGCGATTTCTTTAGAATGCGGAGACAGGAGATCAAGGCCCAGAAGAAGGCACAGAGCTCCACCG
ACTCTGGAGGATCTAGCGGAGGATCCTCTGGAAGCGAGACACCAGGCACAAGCGAGTCCGCCACACCAGA
GAGCTCCGGCGGCTCCTCCGGAGGATCCTCTGAGGTGGAGTTTTCCCACGAGTACTGGATGAGACATGCC
CTGACCCTGGCCAAGAGGGCACGCGATGAGAGGGAGGTGCCTGTGGGAGCCGTGCTGGTGCTGAACAATA
GAGTGATCGGCGAGGGCTGGAACAGAGCCATCGGCCTGCACGACCCAACAGCCCATGCCGAAATTATGGC
CCTGAGACAGGGCGGCCTGGTCATGCAGAACTACAGACTGATTGACGCCACCCTGTACGTGACATTCGAG
CCTTGCGTGATGTGCGCCGGCGCCATGATCCACTCTAGGATCGGCCGCGTGGTGTTTGGCGTGAGGAACG
CAAAAACCGGCGCCGCAGGCTCCCTGATGGACGTGCTGCACTACCCCGGCATGAATCACCGCGTCGAAAT
TACCGAGGGAATCCTGGCAGATGAATGTGCCGCCCTGCTGTGCTATTTCTTTCGGATGCCTAGACAGGTG
TTCAATGCTCAGAAGAAGGCCCAGAGCTCCACCGACGGCGGCGATAGCGGTGGTAGCAAGCGTCCGGCGG
CTACCAAGAAAGCGGGCCAGGCTAAGAAAAAGAAAGGTAGCGGCGCTACCAACTTCAGCCTGCTGAAGCA
GGCGGGCGACGTGGAGGAAAATCCGGGCCCGATGGCTAAACCGCTGAGCCAGGAGGAAAGCACCCTGATC
GAGCGCGCTACCGCCACCATTAACAGCATCCCGATTAGCGAAGACTATAGCGTGGCCAGCGCCGCGCTGA
GCAGCGATGGTCGTATTTTCACCGGCGTGAACGTGTACCACTTTACCGGTGGCCCGTGCGCCGAGCTGGT
GGTGCTGGGCACCGCCGCCGCCGCCGCCGCCGGCAACCTGACCTGCATCGTGGCGATTGGTAACGAAAAT
CGTGGCATCCTGAGCCCGTGCGGCCGTTGCCGCCAGGTGCTGCTGGACCTGCATCCGGGCATCAAGGCGA
TTGTGAAGGATAGCGACGGCCAACCGACCGCCGTGGGTATTCGTGAACTGCTGCCATCCGGCTATGTTTG
GGAGGGCTAAGATATCCAGCACAGTGGCGGCCGCTCGAGTCTAGAGGGCCCGTTTAAACCCGCTGATCAG
CCTCGACTGTGCCTTCTAGTTGCCAGCCATCTGTTGTTTGCCCCTCCCCCGTGCCTTCCTTGACCCTGGA
AGGTGCCACTCCCACTGTCCTTTCCTAATAAAATGAGGAAATTGCATCGCATTGTCTGAGTAGGTGTCAT
TCTATTCTGGGGGGTGGGGTGGGGCAGGACAGCAAGGGGGAGGATTGGGAAGACAATAGCAGGCATGCTG
GGGATGCGGTGGGCTCTATGGCTTCTGAGGCGGAAAGAACCAGCTGGGGCTCTAGGGGGTATCCCC
[124 nt withheld, positions 5177-5300]
C
[91 nt withheld, positions 5302-5392]
A
[49 nt withheld, positions 5394-5442]
CCTTTGACGTTGGAGTCCACGTTCTTT
[37 nt withheld, positions 5470-5506]
ACCCTATCTCGGTCTATTCTTTTGATTTATAAGGGATTTTGCCGATTTCGGCCTATTGGTTAAAAAATGA
GCTGATTTAACAAAAATTTAACGCGAATTAATTCTGTGGAATGTGTGTCAGTTAGGGTGTGGAAAGTCCC
CAGGCTCCCCAGCAGGCAGAAGTATGCAAAGCATGCATCTCAATTAGTCAGCAACCAGGTGTGGAAAGTC
CCCAGGCTCCCCAGCAGGCAGAAGTATGCAAAGCATGCATCTCAATTAGTCAGCAACCATAGTCCCGCCC
CTAACTCCGCCCATCCCGCCCCTAACTCCGCCCAGTTCCGCCCATTCTCCGCCCCATGGCTGACTAATTT
TTTTTATTTATGCAGAGGCCGAGGCCGCCTCTGCCTCTGAGCTATTCCAGAAGTAGTGAGGAGGCTTTTT
TGGAGGCCTAGGCTTTTGCAAAAAGCTCCCGGGAGCTTGTATATCCATTTTCGGATCTGATCAAGAGACA
GGATGAGGATCGTTTCGCATGATTGAACAAGATGGATTGCACGCAGGTTCTCCGGCCGCTTGGGTGGAGA
GGCTATTCGGCTATGACTGGGCACAACAGACAATCGGCTGCTCTGATGCCGCCGTGTTCCGGCTGTCAGC
GCAGGGGCGCCCGGTTCTTTTTGTCAAGACCGACCTGTCCGGTGCCCTGAATGAACTGCAGGACGAGGCA
GCGCGGCTATCGTGGCTGGCCACGACGGGCGTTCCTTGCGCAGCTGTGCTCGACGTTGTCACTGAAGCGG
GAAGGGACTGGCTGCTATTGGGCGAAGTGCCGGGGCAGGATCTCCTGTCATCTCACCTTGCTCCTGCCGA
GAAAGTATCCATCATGGCTGATGCAATGCGGCGGCTGCATACGCTTGATCCGGCTACCTGCCCATTCGAC
CACCAAGCGAAACATCGCATCGAGCGAGCACGTACTCGGATGGAAGCCGGTCTTGTCGATCAGGATGATC
TGGACGAAGAGCATCAGGGGCTCGCGCCAGCCGAACTGTTCGCCAGGCTCAAGGCGCGCATGCCCGACGG
CGAGGATCTCGTCGTGACCCATGGCGATGCCTGCTTGCCGAATATCATGGTGGAAAATGGCCGCTTTTCT
GGATTCATCGACTGTGGCCGGCTGGGTGTGGCGGACCGCTATCAGGACATAGCGTTGGCTACCCGTGATA
TTGCTGAAGAGCTTGGCGGCGAATGGGCTGACCGCTTCCTCGTGCTTTACGGTATCGCCGCTCCCGATTC
GCAGCGCATCGCCTTCTATCGCCTTCTTGACGAGTTCTTCTGAGCGGGACTCTGGGGTTCGAAATGACCG
ACCAAGCGACGCCCAACCTGCCATCACGAGATTTCGATTCCACCGCCGCCTTCTATGAAAGGTTGGGCTT
CGGAATCGTTTTCCGGGACGCCGGCTGGATGATCCTCCAGCGCGGGGATCTCATGCTGGAGTTCTTCGCC
CACCCCAACTTGTTTATTGCAGCTTATAATGGTTACAAATAAAGCAATAGCATCACAAATTTCACAAATA
AAGCATTTTTTTCACTGCATTCTAGTTGTGGTTTGTCCAAACTCATCAATGTATCTTATCATGTCTGTAT
ACCGTCGACCTCTAGCTAGAGCTTGGCGTAATCATGGTCATAGCTGTTTCCTGTGTGAAATTGTTATCCG
CTCACAATTCCACACAACATACGAGCCGGAAGCATAAAGTGTAAAGCCTGGGGTGCCTAATGAGTGAGCT
AACTCACATTAATTGCGTTGCGCTCACTGCCCGCTTTCCAGTCGGGAAACCTGTCGTGCCAGCTGCATTA
ATGAATCGGCCAACGCGCGGGGAGAGGCGGTTTGCGTATTGGGCGCTCTTCCGCTTCCTCGCTCACTGAC
TCGCTGCGCTCGGTCGTTCGGCTGCGGCGAGCGGTATCAGCTCACTCAAAGGCGGTAATACGGTTATCCA
CAGAATCAGGGGATAACGCAGGAAAGAACATGTGAGCAAAAGGCCAGCAAAAGGCCAGGAACCGTAAAAA
GGCCGCGTTGCTGGCGTTTTTCCATAGGCTCCGCCCCCCTGACGAGCATCACAAAAATCGACGCTCAAGT
CAGAGGTGGCGAAACCCGACAGGACTATAAAGATACCAGGCGTTTCCCCCTGGAAGCTCCCTCGTGCGCT
CTCCTGTTCCGACCCTGCCGCTTACCGGATACCTGTCCGCCTTTCTCCCTTCGGGAAGCGTGGCGCTTTC
TCATAGCTCACGCTGTAGGTATCTCAGTTCGGTGTAGGTCGTTCGCTCCAAGCTGGGCTGTGTGCACGAA
CCCCCCGTTCAGCCCGACCGCTGCGCCTTATCCGGTAACTATCGTCTTGAGTCCAACCCGGTAAGACACG
ACTTATCGCCACTGGCAGCAGCCACTGGTAACAGGATTAGCAGAGCGAGGTATGTAGGCGGTGCTACAGA
GTTCTTGAAGTGGTGGCCTAACTACGGCTACACTAGAAGAACAGTATTTGGTATCTGCGCTCTGCTGAAG
CCAGTTACCTTCGGAAAAAGAGTTGGTAGCTCTTGATCCGGCAAACAAACCACCGCTGGTAGCGGTGGTT
TTTTTGTTTGCAAGCAGCAGATTACGCGCAGAAAAAAAGGATCTCAAGAAGATCCTTTGATCTTTTCTAC
GGGGTCTGACGCTCAGTGGAACGAAAACTCACGTTAAGGGATTTTGGTCATGAGATTATCAAAAAGGATC
TTCACCTAGATCCTTTTAAATTAAAAATGAAGTTTTAAATCAATCTAAAGTATATATGAGTAAACTTGGT
CTGACAGTTACCAATGCTTAATCAGTGAGGCACCTATCTCAGCGATCTGTCTATTTCGTTCATCCATAGT
TGCCTGACTCCCCGTCGTGTAGATAACTACGATACGGGAGGGCTTACCATCTGGCCCCAGTGCTGCAATG
ATACCGCGAGACCCACGCTCACCGGCTCCAGATTTATCAGCAATAAACCAGCCAGCCGGAAGGGCCGAGC
GCAGAAGTGGTCCTGCAACTTTATCCGCCTCCATCCAGTCTATTAATTGTTGCCGGGAAGCTAGAGTAAG
TAGTTCGCCAGTTAATAGTTTGCGCAACGTTGTTGCCATTGCTACAGGCATCGTGGTGTCACGCTCGTCG
TTTGGTATGGCTTCATTCAGCTCCGGTTCCCAACGATCAAGGCGAGTTACATGATCCCCCATGTTGTGCA
AAAAAGCGGTTAGCTCCTTCGGTCCTCCGATCGTTGTCAGAAGTAAGTTGGCCGCAGTGTTATCACTCAT
GGTTATGGCAGCACTGCATAATTCTCTTACTGTCATGCCATCCGTAAGATGCTTTTCTGTGACTGGTGAG
TACTCAACCAAGTCATTCTGAGAATAGTGTATGCGGCGACCGAGTTGCTCTTGCCCGGCGTCAATACGGG
ATAATACCGCGCCACATAGCAGAACTTTAAAAGTGCTCATCATTGGAAAACGTTCTTCGGGGCGAAAACT
CTCAAGGATCTTACCGCTGTTGAGATCCAGTTCGATGTAACCCACTCGTGCACCCAACTGATCTTCAGCA
TCTTTTACTTTCACCAGCGTTTCTGGGTGAGCAAAAACAGGAAGGCAAAATGCCGCAAAAAAGGGAATAA
GGGCGACACGGAAATGTTGAATACTCATACTCTTCCTTTTTCAATATTATTGAAGCATTTATCAGGGTTA
TTGTCTCATGAGCGGATACATATTTGAATGTATTTAGAAAAATAAACAAATAGGGGTTCCGCGCACATTT
CCCCGAAAAGTGCCACCTGACGTCGACGGATCGGGAGATCTCCCGATCCCCTATGGTGCACTCTCAGTAC
AATCTGCTCTGATGCCGCATAGTTAAGCCAGTATCTGCTCCCTGCTTGTGTGTTGGAGGTCGCTGAGTAG
TGCGCGAGCAAAATTTAAGCTACAACAAGGCAAGGCTTGACCGACAATTGCATGAAGAATCTGCTTAGGG
TTAGGCGTTTTGCGCTGCTTCGCGATGTACGGGCCAGATATACGCGTTGACATTGATTATTGACTAGTTA
TTAATAGTAATCAATTACGGGGTCATTAGTTCATAGCCCATATATGGAGTTCCGCGTTACATAACTTACG
GTAAATGGCCCGCCTGGCTGACCGCCCAACGACCCCCGCCCATTGACGTCAATAATGACGTATGTTCCCA
TAGTAACGCCAATAGGGACTTTCCATTGACGTCAATGGGTGGAGTATTTACGGTAAACTGCCCACTTGGC
AGTACATCAAGTGTATCATATGCCAAGTACGCCCCCTATTGACGTCAATGACGGTAAATGGCCCGCCTGG
CATTATGCCCAGTACATGACCTTATGGGACTTTCCTACTTGGCAGTACATCTACGTATTAGTCATCGCTA
TTACCATGGTGATGCGGTTTTGGCAGTACATCAATGGGCGTGGATAGCGGTTTGACTCACGGGGATTTCC
AAGTCTCCACCCCATTGACGTCAATGGGAGTTTGTTTTGGCACCAAAATCAACGGGACTTTCCAAAATGT
CGTAACAACTCCGCCCCATTGACGCAAATGGGCGGTAGGCGTGTACGGTGGGAGGTCTATATAAGCAGAG
CTCTCTGGCTAACTAGAGAACCCACTGCTTACTGGCTTATCGAAATTAATACGACTCACTATAGGGAGAC
CCAAGCTGGCTAGCGTTTAAACTTAAGCTTGGTACCGCCACCATGATAGGCAAGGCAACCGCTAAGTATT
TTTTTTACAGCAACATCATGAACTTCTTTAAGACCGAGATTACCCTGGCCAACGGTGAAATCCGTAAACG
CCCGCTGATTGAAACCAACGGTGAAACCGGCGAAATCGTGTGGGACAAGGGCCGTGATTTTGCGACCGTG
CGCAAAGTGCTGTCCATGCCGCAGGTGAACATTGTGAAGAAAACCGAGGTGCAGACCGGCGGTTTCAGCA
AGGAAAGCATTCTGCCGAAACGTAACAGCGACAAGCTGATCGCCCGCAAGAAAGATTGGGACCCGAAGAA
ATACGGCGGTTTCGATAGCCCGACCGTGGCTTATAGCGTGCTGGTGGTGGCCAAAGTGGAGAAGGGTAAA
AGCAAGAAACTGAAGAGCGTGAAAGAACTGCTGGGCATCACCATTATGGAGCGTAGCAGCTTCGAAAAGA
ACCCGATCGACTTTCTGGAGGCGAAGGGTTACAAGGAAGTGAAGAAAGATCTGATCATTAAGCTGCCGAA
ATACAGCCTGTTTGAGCTGGAAAATGGTCGTAAACGTATGCTGGCCAGCGCCGGCGAGCTGCAAAAGGGC
AACGAACTGGCGCTGCCGAGCAAATATGTGAACTTCCTGTACCTGGCCAGCCACTATGAGAAGCTGAAAG
GTAGCCCGGAGGACAACGAACAGAAGCAGCTGTTTGTGGAGCAGCACAAACACTATCTGGATGAGATCAT
TGAACAGATCAGCGAGTTCAGCAAGCGTGTGATTCTGGCGGACGCTAACCTGGATAAAGTGCTGAGCGCC
TACAACAAACACCGTGACAAGCCGATCCGCGAGCAGGCGGAAAACATCATTCACCTGTTCACCCTGACCA
ACCTGGGTGCGCCGGCCGCGTTCAAGTACTTTGACACCACCATTGATCGTAAACGCTATACCAGCACCAA
GGAGGTGCTGGATGCTACCCTGATCCACCAGAGCATTACCGGCCTGTACGAAACCCGTATTGATCTGAGC
CAGCTGGGCGGTGACGGCGGTAGCGGCGGTAGCGGCGGTAGCGGCGGTAGCGGCGGTAGCGGCGGTAGCG
GCGGTGACAA
Features (pLannotate 1.2.2; 25 found; start..end, strand, type, name):
   3215..3691    +  CDS            tadA: TADA_ECOLI - Also known as yfhC. Experimental evidence at protein level: Swiss-Prot protein existence level 1. Catalyzes the deamination of adenosine to inosine at the wobble position 34 of tRNA(Arg2). Essential for cell viability. From Escherichia coli (strain K12).
   3812..4306    +  CDS            tadA: TADA_ECOLI - Also known as yfhC. Experimental evidence at protein level: Swiss-Prot protein existence level 1. Catalyzes the deamination of adenosine to inosine at the wobble position 34 of tRNA(Arg2). Essential for cell viability. From Escherichia coli (strain K12).
   4418..4440    +  CDS            T2A (fragment): 2A peptide from Thosea asigna virus capsid protein Eukaryotic ribosomes fail to insert a peptide bond between the Gly and Pro residues, yielding separate polypeptides.
   4451..4837    +  CDS            bsd: BSD_ASPTE - Experimental evidence at protein level: Swiss-Prot protein existence level 1. Catalyzes the deamination of the cytosine moiety of the antibiotics blasticidin S, cytomycin and acetylblasticidin S. From Aspergillus terreus.
   4907..5131    +  polyA_signal   bGH poly(A) signal: bovine growth hormone polyadenylation signal
   5135..5156    +  promoter       SV40 promoter (fragment): SV40 enhancer and early promoter
   5177..5605    +  rep_origin     f1 ori (sequence partly withheld): f1 bacteriophage origin of replication; arrow indicates direction of (+) strand synthesis
   5619..5948    +  promoter       SV40 promoter: SV40 enhancer and early promoter
   6015..6806    +  CDS            neo: KKA2_KLEPN - Also known as kan, nptII. Experimental evidence at protein level: Swiss-Prot protein existence level 1. Resistance to kanamycin, neomycin, paromomycin, ribostamycin, butirosin and gentamicin B. From Klebsiella pneumoniae.
   6830..6988    +  CDS            ble (fragment): BLE_KLEPN - Experimental evidence at protein level: Swiss-Prot protein existence level 1. Binding protein with a strong affinity to the bleomycin family of antibiotics. Binds to CL990; an antimitotic-antibiotic compound. From Klebsiella pneumoniae.
   6983..7104    +  polyA_signal   SV40 poly(A) signal: SV40 polyadenylation signal
   7175..7197    -  protein_bind   lac operator (fragment): The lac repressor binds to the lac operator to inhibit transcription in E. coli. This inhibition can be relieved by adding lactose or isopropyl-β-D-thiogalactopyranoside (IPTG). lac repressor encoded by lacI
   7201..7231    -  promoter       lac promoter: promoter for the E. coli lac operon
   7246..7267    -  protein_bind   CAP binding site: CAP binding activates transcription in the presence of cAMP. E. coli catabolite activator protein
   7280..7372    -  CDS            lacI (fragment): lac repressor; lacI; The lac repressor binds to the lac operator to inhibit transcription in E. coli. This inhibition can be relieved by adding lactose or isopropyl-β-D-thiogalactopyranoside (IPTG).
   7555..8143    -  rep_origin     ori: high-copy-number ColE1/pMB1/pBR322/pUC origin of replication
   8314..9174    -  CDS            AmpR: β-lactamase; bla; confers resistance to ampicillin, carbenicillin, and related antibiotics
   9175..9279    -  promoter       AmpR promoter: bla
   9338..9390    -  misc_feature   bom (fragment): basis of mobility region from pBR322
   9545..9924    +  enhancer       CMV enhancer: human cytomegalovirus immediate early enhancer
   9925..10128   +  promoter       CMV promoter: human cytomegalovirus (CMV) immediate early promoter
  10124..10157   +  LTR            5' LTR (truncated) (fragment): truncated 5' long terminal repeat (LTR) from HIV-1
  10173..10191   +  promoter       T7 promoter: promoter for bacteriophage T7 RNA polymerase
  10242..11261   +  CDS            cas9 (fragment): CAS9_STRP1 - Also known as csn1 From Streptococcus pyogenes serotype M1.
  11322..3082    +  CDS            cas9 (fragment) (across the origin): CAS9_STRP1 - Also known as csn1 From Streptococcus pyogenes serotype M1.
