[The description below was written by a language model from this plasmid's Addgene catalogue record and pLannotate feature annotations shown in this document.]
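Description:
S1 1029 CP ABEMax strategy 3 is a mammalian expression plasmid built on the pcDNA3.1(+) backbone that encodes an adenine base editor based on a circularly permuted Streptococcus pyogenes Cas9 nickase. In bacteria it is maintained through a high-copy ColE1/pUC-type origin and ampicillin resistance (AmpR with its own promoter). An f1 origin and remnants of lac regulatory sequences are also carried in the backbone.

The payload is driven by the CMV enhancer and immediate-early promoter, with a T7 promoter just upstream of the coding region. The annotation detects Cas9 as two separate fragments in the same orientation, a shorter one of about 1 kb followed by a larger one that runs across the numbering origin. This fits the circular permutation described in the record, in which the protein's original termini are joined and new termini are opened at amino acid position 1029. Downstream of Cas9 lie two tandem E. coli tadA coding sequences, which the record describes as a wild-type TadA monomer coupled to an evolved TadA monomer, forming the ABEMax deaminase module at the C-terminus of the permuted nickase. A T2A peptide then links the editor to a blasticidin S deaminase gene, so both proteins come from a single transcript, which ends at the bGH polyadenylation signal. This allows blasticidin selection of expressing cells. The backbone's SV40 promoter–neomycin resistance cassette with SV40 poly(A) also appears in the feature table, although the catalogue lists only blasticidin as the selectable marker.

No guide RNA cassette is annotated, so a guide would presumably be supplied separately. The plasmid comes from a study on engineering adenine base editor architectures, where it serves to test this deaminase placement for A-to-G editing in mammalian cells.
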