Addgene plasmid #135359: S1 1029 CP ABEMax strategy 3
Purpose: Expression of circular permutant of nSpyCas9 at amino acid position 1029 encoding ABEMax (wildtype Tada monomer coupled with evolved Tada monomer) at the C-terminus
Depositing lab: Alex Hewitt. Depositing organization: University of Tasmania. Publication: Engineering domain-inlaid SaCas9 adenine base editors with reduced RNA off-targets and increased on-target DNA editing. Nguyen Tran MT, Mohd Khalid MKN, Wang Q, Walker JKR, Lidgerwood GE, Dilworth KL, Lisowski L, Pebay A, Hewitt AW. Nat Commun. 2020 Sep 25;11(1):4871. doi: 10.1038/s41467-020-18715-y. PubMed 32978399.
Backbone
  Vector backbone: pcDNA3.1(+)
  Vector type: Mammalian Expression, CRISPR
  Selectable markers: Blasticidin
Growth in bacteria
  Bacterial resistance: Ampicillin, 100 μg/mL
  Growth temperature: 30°C
  Growth strain: NEB Stable
  Copy number: High Copy
Gene/Insert
  Gene/Insert name: 1029 CP nSpyCas9 ABEMax
  Species: Synthetic
  Mutation: WT
  Cloning method: Restriction Enzyme; 5′ cloning site Unknown (unknown if destroyed)
Terms and licenses: Academic/Nonprofit Terms; Industry Terms: Not Available to Industry
How to cite: S1 1029 CP ABEMax strategy 3 was a gift from Alex Hewitt (Addgene plasmid # 135359 ; http://n2t.net/addgene:135359 ; RRID:Addgene_135359)
