>Addgene plasmid #135359 | S1 1029 CP ABEMax strategy 3 | depositor partial sequence | sequence record 261035 | insert: circular permutation at position 1029 spyCas9 (D10A) with C terminial ABEMax
GGTACCGCCACCATGATAGGCAAGGCAACCGCTAAGTATTTTTTTTACAGCAACATCATGAACTTCTTTA
AGACCGAGATTACCCTGGCCAACGGTGAAATCCGTAAACGCCCGCTGATTGAAACCAACGGTGAAACCGG
CGAAATCGTGTGGGACAAGGGCCGTGATTTTGCGACCGTGCGCAAAGTGCTGTCCATGCCGCAGGTGAAC
ATTGTGAAGAAAACCGAGGTGCAGACCGGCGGTTTCAGCAAGGAAAGCATTCTGCCGAAACGTAACAGCG
ACAAGCTGATCGCCCGCAAGAAAGATTGGGACCCGAAGAAATACGGCGGTTTCGATAGCCCGACCGTGGC
TTATAGCGTGCTGGTGGTGGCCAAAGTGGAGAAGGGTAAAAGCAAGAAACTGAAGAGCGTGAAAGAACTG
CTGGGCATCACCATTATGGAGCGTAGCAGCTTCGAAAAGAACCCGATCGACTTTCTGGAGGCGAAGGGTT
ACAAGGAAGTGAAGAAAGATCTGATCATTAAGCTGCCGAAATACAGCCTGTTTGAGCTGGAAAATGGTCG
TAAACGTATGCTGGCCAGCGCCGGCGAGCTGCAAAAGGGCAACGAACTGGCGCTGCCGAGCAAATATGTG
AACTTCCTGTACCTGGCCAGCCACTATGAGAAGCTGAAAGGTAGCCCGGAGGACAACGAACAGAAGCAGC
TGTTTGTGGAGCAGCACAAACACTATCTGGATGAGATCATTGAACAGATCAGCGAGTTCAGCAAGCGTGT
GATTCTGGCGGACGCTAACCTGGATAAAGTGCTGAGCGCCTACAACAAACACCGTGACAAGCCGATCCGC
GAGCAGGCGGAAAACATCATTCACCTGTTCACCCTGACCAACCTGGGTGCGCCGGCCGCGTTCAAGTACT
TTGACACCACCATTGATCGTAAACGCTATACCAGCACCAAGGAGGTGCTGGATGCTACCCTGATCCACCA
GAGCATTACCGGCCTGTACGAAACCCGTATTGATCTGAGCCAGCTGGGCGGTGACGGCGGTAGCGGCGGT
AGCGGCGGTAGCGGCGGTAGCGGCGGTAGCGGCGGTAGCGGCGGTGACAAGAAATATAGCATCGGTCTGG
CGATTGGCACCAACAGCGTGGGTTGGGCTGTGATCACCGATGAGTACAAGGTGCCGAGCAAGAAGTTCAA
GGTGCTGGGCAACACCGACCGCCACAGCATCAAGAAAAACCTGATTGGTGCCCTGCTGTTTGATAGCGGT
GAAACCGCCGAGGCCACCCGTCTGAAGCGCACCGCCCGTCGCCGTTACACCCGTCGTAAAAACCGTATCT
GCTACCTGCAAGAGATTTTCAGCAACGAAATGGCCAAAGTGGACGATAGCTTCTTTCACCGCCTGGAGGA
GAGCTTCCTGGTGGAGGAAGACAAGAAACACGAGCGTCACCCGATCTTTGGCAACATTGTGGATGAGGTG
GCTTACCACGAAAAGTATCCGACCATCTACCACCTGCGTAAGAAACTGGTGGATAGCACCGACAAGGCCG
ATCTGCGCCTGATCTATCTGGCTCTGGCCCACATGATCAAGTTCCGTGGTCACTTTCTGATCGAGGGCGA
CCTGAACCCGGATAACAGCGATGTGGACAAGCTGTTCATCCAGCTGGTGCAGACCTACAACCAGCTGTTT
GAGGAAAACCCGATTAACGCCAGCGGTGTGGACGCGAAGGCTATCCTGAGCGCGCGTCTGAGCAAAAGCC
GCCGTCTGGAGAACCTGATCGCGCAGCTGCCGGGTGAAAAGAAAAACGGTCTGTTTGGCAACCTGATTGC
TCTGAGCCTGGGCCTGACCCCGAACTTCAAAAGCAACTTTGACCTGGCGGAGGATGCTAAGCTGCAACTG
AGCAAGGATACCTATGACGATGACCTGGACAACCTGCTGGCGCAGATCGGCGACCAGTACGCTGATCTGT
TCCTGGCTGCCAAGAACCTGAGCGATGCGATCCTGCTGAGCGACATTCTGCGTGTGAACACCGAGATTAC
CAAGGCCCCGCTGAGCGCGAGCATGATCAAACGCTATGATGAACACCACCAGGACCTGACCCTGCTGAAA
GCTCTGGTGCGTCAGCAGCTGCCGGAGAAGTACAAAGAAATCTTCTTTGACCAGAGCAAGAACGGTTACG
CCGGCTATATTGATGGCGGTGCGAGCCAGGAGGAGTTCTACAAGTTTATCAAACCGATTCTGGAGAAAAT
GGACGGCACCGAGGAACTGCTGGTGAAGCTGAACCGTGAAGATCTGCTGCGTAAACAGCGCACCTTCGAC
AACGGTAGCATCCCGCACCAGATTCACCTGGGTGAGCTGCACGCCATCCTGCGCCGTCAGGAAGATTTCT
ACCCGTTTCTGAAGGACAACCGTGAGAAGATCGAAAAAATTCTGACCTTCCGCATTCCGTACTATGTGGG
TCCGCTGGCTCGTGGCAACAGCCGCTTTGCCTGGATGACCCGCAAGAGCGAGGAAACCATCACCCCGTGG
AACTTCGAGGAAGTGGTGGACAAAGGCGCCAGCGCGCAGAGCTTCATTGAGCGTATGACCAACTTTGATA
AGAACCTGCCGAACGAAAAAGTGCTGCCGAAGCACAGCCTGCTGTACGAGTATTTCACCGTGTACAACGA
ACTGACCAAGGTGAAATATGTGACCGAGGGTATGCGCAAGCCGGCCTTCCTGAGCGGCGAACAGAAGAAA
GCGATCGTGGACCTGCTGTTTAAAACCAACCGTAAGGTGACCGTGAAGCAGCTGAAAGAGGATTATTTCA
AGAAAATTGAATGCTTTGACAGCGTGGAGATCAGCGGTGTGGAAGATCGTTTTAACGCGAGCCTGGGCAC
CTACCACGACCTGCTGAAAATCATTAAGGATAAAGACTTCCTGGATAACGAGGAAAACGAGGACATCCTG
GAAGATATTGTGCTGACCCTGACCCTGTTTGAGGACCGTGAAATGATCGAGGAACGCCTGAAGACCTATG
CCCACCTGTTCGATGACAAAGTGATGAAACAGCTGAAGCGCCGTCGCTACACCGGTTGGGGCCGTCTGAG
CCGCAAACTGATCAACGGTATTCGCGATAAACAGAGCGGCAAGACCATCCTGGATTTTCTGAAGAGCGAC
GGTTTCGCGAACCGTAACTTTATGCAGCTGATTCACGATGACAGCCTGACCTTCAAAGAGGACATCCAGA
AGGCGCAGGTGAGCGGTCAGGGCGATAGCCTGCACGAACATATTGCTAACCTGGCCGGTAGCCCGGCCAT
CAAGAAGGGCATCCTGCAAACCGTGAAGGTGGTGGACGAGCTGGTGAAAGTGATGGGTCGTCACAAGCCG
GAAAACATCGTGATTGAGATGGCCCGCGAAAACCAGACCACCCAGAAAGGCCAGAAGAACAGCCGTGAGC
GCATGAAGCGTATCGAGGAAGGCATCAAGGAACTGGGCAGCCAGATCCTGAAGGAGCACCCGGTGGAAAA
CACCCAGCTGCAAAACGAGAAACTGTACCTGTACTACCTGCAAAACGGTCGTGACATGTATGTGGATCAG
GAACTGGACATTAACCGCCTGAGCGATTATGACGTGGATGCGATCGTGCCGCAGAGCTTCCTGAAGGATG
ACAGCATTGACAACAAAGTGCTGACCCGTAGCGATAAAAACCGCGGCAAGAGCGACAACGTGCCGAGCGA
GGAAGTGGTGAAGAAAATGAAAAACTACTGGCGTCAGCTGCTGAACGCCAAACTGATCACCCAGCGTAAG
TTTGACAACCTGACCAAAGCTGAGCGCGGCGGTCTGAGCGAACTGGATAAAGCCGGTTTCATTAAGCGTC
AGCTGGTGGAAACCCGCCAGATCACCAAGCACGTGGCGCAGATTCTGGACAGCCGCATGAACACCAAGTA
TGACGAGAACGATAAACTGATCCGTGAAGTGAAAGTGATCACCCTGAAGAGCAAACTGGTGAGCGATTTT
CGTAAAGACTTCCAGTTTTACAAGGTGCGCGAGATCAACAACTACCACCACGCTCACGACGCCTATCTGA
ACGCGGTGGTGGGCACCGCCCTGATCAAGAAGTACCCGAAGCTGGAGAGCGAGTTCGTGTACGGCGACTA
CAAGGTGTATGATGTGCGTAAGATGATCGCCAAAAGCGAGCAGGAAATTGGCCCGAAGAAAAAGCGTAAA
GTGGGTAGCAGCGGCAGCCCGAAAAAGAAACGCAAAGTGGGTAGCGACGCTCTGGATGACTTCGACCTGG
ATATGCTGGGCAGCGACGCCCTGGATGACTTTGGCGGTGGCAGCTCTGAAGTCGAGTTTAGCCACGAGTA
TTGGATGAGGCACGCACTGACCCTGGCAAAGCGAGCATGGGATGAAAGAGAAGTCCCCGTGGGCGCCGTG
CTGGTGCACAACAATAGAGTGATCGGAGAGGGATGGAACAGGCCAATCGGCCGCCACGACCCTACCGCAC
ACGCAGAGATCATGGCACTGAGGCAGGGAGGCCTGGTCATGCAGAATTACCGCCTGATCGATGCCACCCT
GTATGTGACACTGGAGCCATGCGTGATGTGCGCAGGAGCAATGATCCACAGCAGGATCGGAAGAGTGGTG
TTCGGAGCACGGGACGCCAAGACCGGCGCAGCAGGCTCCCTGATGGATGTGCTGCACCACCCCGGCATGA
ACCACCGGGTGGAGATCACAGAGGGAATCCTGGCAGACGAGTGCGCCGCCCTGCTGAGCGATTTCTTTAG
AATGCGGAGACAGGAGATCAAGGCCCAGAAGAAGGCACAGAGCTCCACCGACTCTGGAGGATCTAGCGGA
GGATCCTCTGGAAGCGAGACACCAGGCACAAGCGAGTCCGCCACACCAGAGAGCTCCGGCGGCTCCTCCG
GAGGATCCTCTGAGGTGGAGTTTTCCCACGAGTACTGGATGAGACATGCCCTGACCCTGGCCAAGAGGGC
ACGCGATGAGAGGGAGGTGCCTGTGGGAGCCGTGCTGGTGCTGAACAATAGAGTGATCGGCGAGGGCTGG
AACAGAGCCATCGGCCTGCACGACCCAACAGCCCATGCCGAAATTATGGCCCTGAGACAGGGCGGCCTGG
TCATGCAGAACTACAGACTGATTGACGCCACCCTGTACGTGACATTCGAGCCTTGCGTGATGTGCGCCGG
CGCCATGATCCACTCTAGGATCGGCCGCGTGGTGTTTGGCGTGAGGAACGCAAAAACCGGCGCCGCAGGC
TCCCTGATGGACGTGCTGCACTACCCCGGCATGAATCACCGCGTCGAAATTACCGAGGGAATCCTGGCAG
ATGAATGTGCCGCCCTGCTGTGCTATTTCTTTCGGATGCCTAGACAGGTGTTCAATGCTCAGAAGAAGGC
CCAGAGCTCCACCGACGGCGGCGATAGCGGTGGTAGCAAGCGTCCGGCGGCTACCAAGAAAGCGGGCCAG
GCTAAGAAAAAGAAAGGTAGCGGCGCTACCAACTTCAGCCTGCTGAAGCAGGCGGGCGACGTGGAGGAAA
ATCCGGGCCCGATGGCTAAACCGCTGAGCCAGGAGGAAAGCACCCTGATCGAGCGCGCTACCGCCACCAT
TAACAGCATCCCGATTAGCGAAGACTATAGCGTGGCCAGCGCCGCGCTGAGCAGCGATGGTCGTATTTTC
ACCGGCGTGAACGTGTACCACTTTACCGGTGGCCCGTGCGCCGAGCTGGTGGTGCTGGGCACCGCCGCCG
CCGCCGCCGCCGGCAACCTGACCTGCATCGTGGCGATTGGTAACGAAAATCGTGGCATCCTGAGCCCGTG
CGGCCGTTGCCGCCAGGTGCTGCTGGACCTGCATCCGGGCATCAAGGCGATTGTGAAGGATAGCGACGGC
CAACCGACCGCCGTGGGTATTCGTGAACTGCTGCCATCCGGCTATGTTTGGGAGGGCTAA
